>Addgene plasmid #219934 | nCas9-NG_P2A-mCherry | addgene full sequence | sequence record 435500 | Addgene NGS Result
GACATTGATTATTGACTAGTTATTAATAGTAATCAATTACGGGGTCATTAGTTCATAGCCCATATATGGA
GTTCCGCGTTACATAACTTACGGTAAATGGCCCGCCTGGCTGACCGCCCAACGACCCCCGCCCATTGACG
TCAATAATGACGTATGTTCCCATAGTAACGCCAATAGGGACTTTCCATTGACGTCAATGGGTGGAGTATT
TACGGTAAACTGCCCACTTGGCAGTACATCAAGTGTATCATATGCCAAGTACGCCCCCTATTGACGTCAA
TGACGGTAAATGGCCCGCCTGGCATTATGCCCAGTACATGACCTTATGGGACTTTCCTACTTGGCAGTAC
ATCTACGTATTAGTCATCGCTATTACCATGGTGATGCGGTTTTGGCAGTACATCAATGGGCGTGGATAGC
GGTTTGACTCACGGGGATTTCCAAGTCTCCACCCCATTGACGTCAATGGGAGTTTGTTTTGGCACCAAAA
TCAACGGGACTTTCCAAAATGTCGTAACAACTCCGCCCCATTGACGCAAATGGGCGGTAGGCGTGTACGG
TGGGAGGTCTATATAAGCAGAGCTGGTTTAGTGAACCGTCAGATCCGCTAGAGATCCGCGGCCGCTAATA
CGACTCACTATAGGGAGAGCCGCCACCATGAAACGGACAGCCGACGGAAGCGAGTTCGAGTCACCAAAGA
AGAAGCGGAAAGTCGACAAGAAGTACAGCATCGGCCTGGCCATCGGCACCAACTCTGTGGGCTGGGCCGT
GATCACCGACGAGTACAAGGTGCCCAGCAAGAAATTCAAGGTGCTGGGCAACACCGACCGGCACAGCATC
AAGAAGAACCTGATCGGAGCCCTGCTGTTCGACAGCGGCGAAACAGCCGAGGCCACCCGGCTGAAGAGAA
CCGCCAGAAGAAGATACACCAGACGGAAGAACCGGATCTGCTATCTGCAAGAGATCTTCAGCAACGAGAT
GGCCAAGGTGGACGACAGCTTCTTCCACAGACTGGAAGAGTCCTTCCTGGTGGAAGAGGATAAGAAGCAC
GAGCGGCACCCCATCTTCGGCAACATCGTGGACGAGGTGGCCTACCACGAGAAGTACCCCACCATCTACC
ACCTGAGAAAGAAACTGGTGGACAGCACCGACAAGGCCGACCTGCGGCTGATCTATCTGGCCCTGGCCCA
CATGATCAAGTTCCGGGGCCACTTCCTGATCGAGGGCGACCTGAACCCCGACAACAGCGACGTGGACAAG
CTGTTCATCCAGCTGGTGCAGACCTACAACCAGCTGTTCGAGGAAAACCCCATCAACGCCAGCGGCGTGG
ACGCCAAGGCCATCCTGTCTGCCAGACTGAGCAAGAGCAGACGGCTGGAAAATCTGATCGCCCAGCTGCC
CGGCGAGAAGAAGAATGGCCTGTTCGGAAACCTGATTGCCCTGAGCCTGGGCCTGACCCCCAACTTCAAG
AGCAACTTCGACCTGGCCGAGGATGCCAAACTGCAGCTGAGCAAGGACACCTACGACGACGACCTGGACA
ACCTGCTGGCCCAGATCGGCGACCAGTACGCCGACCTGTTTCTGGCCGCCAAGAACCTGTCCGACGCCAT
CCTGCTGAGCGACATCCTGAGAGTGAACACCGAGATCACCAAGGCCCCCCTGAGCGCCTCTATGATCAAG
AGATACGACGAGCACCACCAGGACCTGACCCTGCTGAAAGCTCTCGTGCGGCAGCAGCTGCCTGAGAAGT
ACAAAGAGATTTTCTTCGACCAGAGCAAGAACGGCTACGCCGGCTACATTGACGGCGGAGCCAGCCAGGA
AGAGTTCTACAAGTTCATCAAGCCCATCCTGGAAAAGATGGACGGCACCGAGGAACTGCTCGTGAAGCTG
AACAGAGAGGACCTGCTGCGGAAGCAGCGGACCTTCGACAACGGCAGCATCCCCCACCAGATCCACCTGG
GAGAGCTGCACGCCATTCTGCGGCGGCAGGAAGATTTTTACCCATTCCTGAAGGACAACCGGGAAAAGAT
CGAGAAGATCCTGACCTTCCGCATCCCCTACTACGTGGGCCCTCTGGCCAGGGGAAACAGCAGATTCGCC
TGGATGACCAGAAAGAGCGAGGAAACCATCACCCCCTGGAACTTCGAGGAAGTGGTGGACAAGGGCGCTT
CCGCCCAGAGCTTCATCGAGCGGATGACCAACTTCGATAAGAACCTGCCCAACGAGAAGGTGCTGCCCAA
GCACAGCCTGCTGTACGAGTACTTCACCGTGTATAACGAGCTGACCAAAGTGAAATACGTGACCGAGGGA
ATGAGAAAGCCCGCCTTCCTGAGCGGCGAGCAGAAAAAGGCCATCGTGGACCTGCTGTTCAAGACCAACC
GGAAAGTGACCGTGAAGCAGCTGAAAGAGGACTACTTCAAGAAAATCGAGTGCTTCGACTCCGTGGAAAT
CTCCGGCGTGGAAGATCGGTTCAACGCCTCCCTGGGCACATACCACGATCTGCTGAAAATTATCAAGGAC
AAGGACTTCCTGGACAATGAGGAAAACGAGGACATTCTGGAAGATATCGTGCTGACCCTGACACTGTTTG
AGGACAGAGAGATGATCGAGGAACGGCTGAAAACCTATGCCCACCTGTTCGACGACAAAGTGATGAAGCA
GCTGAAGCGGCGGAGATACACCGGCTGGGGCAGGCTGAGCCGGAAGCTGATCAACGGCATCCGGGACAAG
CAGTCCGGCAAGACAATCCTGGATTTCCTGAAGTCCGACGGCTTCGCCAACAGAAACTTCATGCAGCTGA
TCCACGACGACAGCCTGACCTTTAAAGAGGACATCCAGAAAGCCCAGGTGTCCGGCCAGGGCGATAGCCT
GCACGAGCACATTGCCAATCTGGCCGGCAGCCCCGCCATTAAGAAGGGCATCCTGCAGACAGTGAAGGTG
GTGGACGAGCTCGTGAAAGTGATGGGCCGGCACAAGCCCGAGAACATCGTGATCGAAATGGCCAGAGAGA
ACCAGACCACCCAGAAGGGACAGAAGAACAGCCGCGAGAGAATGAAGCGGATCGAAGAGGGCATCAAAGA
GCTGGGCAGCCAGATCCTGAAAGAACACCCCGTGGAAAACACCCAGCTGCAGAACGAGAAGCTGTACCTG
TACTACCTGCAGAATGGGCGGGATATGTACGTGGACCAGGAACTGGACATCAACCGGCTGTCCGACTACG
ATGTGGACCATATCGTGCCTCAGAGCTTTCTGAAGGACGACTCCATCGACAACAAGGTGCTGACCAGAAG
CGACAAGAACCGGGGCAAGAGCGACAACGTGCCCTCCGAAGAGGTCGTGAAGAAGATGAAGAACTACTGG
CGGCAGCTGCTGAACGCCAAGCTGATTACCCAGAGAAAGTTCGACAATCTGACCAAGGCCGAGAGAGGCG
GCCTGAGCGAACTGGATAAGGCCGGCTTCATCAAGAGACAGCTGGTGGAAACCCGGCAGATCACAAAGCA
CGTGGCACAGATCCTGGACTCCCGGATGAACACTAAGTACGACGAGAATGACAAGCTGATCCGGGAAGTG
AAAGTGATCACCCTGAAGTCCAAGCTGGTGTCCGATTTCCGGAAGGATTTCCAGTTTTACAAAGTGCGCG
AGATCAACAACTACCACCACGCCCACGACGCCTACCTGAACGCCGTCGTGGGAACCGCCCTGATCAAAAA
GTACCCTAAGCTGGAAAGCGAGTTCGTGTACGGCGACTACAAGGTGTACGACGTGCGGAAGATGATCGCC
AAGAGCGAGCAGGAAATCGGCAAGGCTACCGCCAAGTACTTCTTCTACAGCAACATCATGAACTTTTTCA
AGACCGAGATTACCCTGGCCAACGGCGAGATCCGGAAGCGGCCTCTGATCGAGACAAACGGCGAAACCGG
GGAGATCGTGTGGGATAAGGGCCGGGATTTTGCCACCGTGCGGAAAGTGCTGAGCATGCCCCAAGTGAAT
ATCGTGAAAAAGACCGAGGTGCAGACAGGCGGCTTCAGCAAAGAGTCTATCCGTCCCAAGAGGAACAGCG
ATAAGCTGATCGCCAGAAAGAAGGACTGGGACCCTAAGAAGTACGGCGGCTTCGTGAGCCCCACCGTGGC
CTATTCTGTGCTGGTGGTGGCCAAAGTGGAAAAGGGCAAGTCCAAGAAACTGAAGAGTGTGAAAGAGCTG
CTGGGGATCACCATCATGGAAAGAAGCAGCTTCGAGAAGAATCCCATCGACTTTCTGGAAGCCAAGGGCT
ACAAAGAAGTGAAAAAGGACCTGATCATCAAGCTGCCTAAGTACTCCCTGTTCGAGCTGGAAAACGGCCG
GAAGAGAATGCTGGCCTCTGCCCGGTTCCTGCAGAAGGGAAACGAACTGGCCCTGCCCTCCAAATATGTG
AACTTCCTGTACCTGGCCAGCCACTATGAGAAGCTGAAGGGCTCCCCCGAGGATAATGAGCAGAAACAGC
TGTTTGTGGAACAGCACAAGCACTACCTGGACGAGATCATCGAGCAGATCAGCGAGTTCTCCAAGAGAGT
GATCCTGGCCGACGCTAATCTGGACAAAGTGCTGTCCGCCTACAACAAGCACCGGGATAAGCCCATCAGA
GAGCAGGCCGAGAATATCATCCACCTGTTTACCCTGACCAATCTGGGAGCCCCTAGGGCCTTCAAGTACT
TTGACACCACCATCGACCGGAAGGTGTACCGTAGCACCAAAGAGGTGCTGGACGCCACCCTGATCCACCA
GAGCATCACCGGCCTGTACGAGACACGGATCGACCTGTCTCAGCTGGGAGGTGACTCTGGCGGCTCAAAA
AGAACCGCCGACGGCAGCGAATTCGAGCCCAAGAAGAAGAGGAAAGTCGGAAGCGGAGCTACTAACTTCA
GCCTGCTGAAGCAGGCTGGAGACGTGGAGGAGAACCCTGGACCTATGGTGAGCAAGGGCGAGGAGGATAA
CATGGCCATCATCAAGGAGTTCATGCGCTTCAAGGTGCACATGGAGGGCTCCGTGAACGGCCACGAGTTC
GAGATCGAGGGCGAGGGCGAGGGCCGCCCCTACGAGGGCACCCAGACCGCCAAGCTGAAGGTGACCAAGG
GTGGCCCCCTGCCCTTCGCCTGGGACATCCTGTCCCCTCAGTTCATGTACGGCTCCAAGGCCTACGTGAA
GCACCCCGCCGACATCCCCGACTACTTGAAGCTGTCCTTCCCCGAGGGCTTCAAGTGGGAGCGCGTGATG
AACTTCGAGGACGGCGGCGTGGTGACCGTGACCCAGGACTCCTCCCTGCAGGACGGCGAGTTCATCTACA
AGGTGAAGCTGCGCGGCACCAACTTCCCCTCCGACGGCCCCGTAATGCAGAAGAAGACCATGGGCTGGGA
GGCCTCCTCCGAGCGGATGTACCCCGAGGACGGCGCCCTGAAGGGCGAGATCAAGCAGAGGCTGAAGCTG
AAGGACGGCGGCCACTACGACGCTGAGGTCAAGACCACCTACAAGGCCAAGAAGCCCGTGCAGCTGCCCG
GCGCCTACAACGTCAACATCAAGTTGGACATCACCTCCCACAACGAGGACTACACCATCGTGGAACAGTA
CGAACGCGCCGAGGGCCGCCACTCCACCGGCGGCATGGACGAGCTGTACAAGTCTGGTGGTTCTCCCAAG
AAGAAGAGGAAAGTCTAACCGGTCATCATCACCATCACCATTGAGTTTAAACCCGCTGATCAGCCTCGAC
TGTGCCTTCTAGTTGCCAGCCATCTGTTGTTTGCCCCTCCCCCGTGCCTTCCTTGACCCTGGAAGGTGCC
ACTCCCACTGTCCTTTCCTAATAAAATGAGGAAATTGCATCGCATTGTCTGAGTAGGTGTCATTCTATTC
TGGGGGGTGGGGTGGGGCAGGACAGCAAGGGGGAGGATTGGGAAGACAATAGCAGGCATGCTGGGGATGC
GGTGGGCTCTATGGCTTCTGAGGCGGAAAGAACCAGCTGGGGCTCGATACCGTCGACCTCTAGCTAGAGC
TTGGCGTAATCATGGTCATAGCTGTTTCCTGTGTGAAATTGTTATCCGCTCACAATTCCACACAACATAC
GAGCCGGAAGCATAAAGTGTAAAGCCTAGGGTGCCTAATGAGTGAGCTAACTCACATTAATTGCGTTGCG
CTCACTGCCCGCTTTCCAGTCGGGAAACCTGTCGTGCCAGCTGCATTAATGAATCGGCCAACGCGCGGGG
AGAGGCGGTTTGCGTATTGGGCGCTCTTCCGCTTCCTCGCTCACTGACTCGCTGCGCTCGGTCGTTCGGC
TGCGGCGAGCGGTATCAGCTCACTCAAAGGCGGTAATACGGTTATCCACAGAATCAGGGGATAACGCAGG
AAAGAACATGTGAGCAAAAGGCCAGCAAAAGGCCAGGAACCGTAAAAAGGCCGCGTTGCTGGCGTTTTTC
CATAGGCTCCGCCCCCCTGACGAGCATCACAAAAATCGACGCTCAAGTCAGAGGTGGCGAAACCCGACAG
GACTATAAAGATACCAGGCGTTTCCCCCTGGAAGCTCCCTCGTGCGCTCTCCTGTTCCGACCCTGCCGCT
TACCGGATACCTGTCCGCCTTTCTCCCTTCGGGAAGCGTGGCGCTTTCTCATAGCTCACGCTGTAGGTAT
CTCAGTTCGGTGTAGGTCGTTCGCTCCAAGCTGGGCTGTGTGCACGAACCCCCCGTTCAGCCCGACCGCT
GCGCCTTATCCGGTAACTATCGTCTTGAGTCCAACCCGGTAAGACACGACTTATCGCCACTGGCAGCAGC
CACTGGTAACAGGATTAGCAGAGCGAGGTATGTAGGCGGTGCTACAGAGTTCTTGAAGTGGTGGCCTAAC
TACGGCTACACTAGAAGAACAGTATTTGGTATCTGCGCTCTGCTGAAGCCAGTTACCTTCGGAAAAAGAG
TTGGTAGCTCTTGATCCGGCAAACAAACCACCGCTGGTAGCGGTGGTTTTTTTGTTTGCAAGCAGCAGAT
TACGCGCAGAAAAAAAGGATCTCAAGAAGATCCTTTGATCTTTTCTACGGGGTCTGACACTCAGTGGAAC
GAAAACTCACGTTAAGGGATTTTGGTCATGAGATTATCAAAAAGGATCTTCACCTAGATCCTTTTAAATT
AAAAATGAAGTTTTAAATCAATCTAAAGTATATATGAGTAAACTTGGTCTGACAGTTACCAATGCTTAAT
CAGTGAGGCACCTATCTCAGCGATCTGTCTATTTCGTTCATCCATAGTTGCCTGACTCCCCGTCGTGTAG
ATAACTACGATACGGGAGGGCTTACCATCTGGCCCCAGTGCTGCAATGATACCGCGAGACCCACGCTCAC
CGGCTCCAGATTTATCAGCAATAAACCAGCCAGCCGGAAGGGCCGAGCGCAGAAGTGGTCCTGCAACTTT
ATCCGCCTCCATCCAGTCTATTAATTGTTGCCGGGAAGCTAGAGTAAGTAGTTCGCCAGTTAATAGTTTG
CGCAACGTTGTTGCCATTGCTACAGGCATCGTGGTGTCACGCTCGTCGTTTGGTATGGCTTCATTCAGCT
CCGGTTCCCAACGATCAAGGCGAGTTACATGATCCCCCATGTTGTGCAAAAAAGCGGTTAGCTCCTTCGG
TCCTCCGATCGTTGTCAGAAGTAAGTTGGCCGCAGTGTTATCACTCATGGTTATGGCAGCACTGCATAAT
TCTCTTACTGTCATGCCATCCGTAAGATGCTTTTCTGTGACTGGTGAGTACTCAACCAAGTCATTCTGAG
AATAGTGTATGCGGCGACCGAGTTGCTCTTGCCCGGCGTCAATACGGGATAATACCGCGCCACATAGCAG
AACTTTAAAAGTGCTCATCATTGGAAAACGTTCTTCGGGGCGAAAACTCTCAAGGATCTTACCGCTGTTG
AGATCCAGTTCGATGTAACCCACTCGTGCACCCAACTGATCTTCAGCATCTTTTACTTTCACCAGCGTTT
CTGGGTGAGCAAAAACAGGAAGGCAAAATGCCGCAAAAAAGGGAATAAGGGCGACACGGAAATGTTGAAT
ACTCATACTCTTCCTTTTTCAATATTATTGAAGCATTTATCAGGGTTATTGTCTCATGAGCGGATACATA
TTTGAATGTATTTAGAAAAATAAACAAATAGGGGTTCCGCGCACATTTCCCCGAAAAGTGCCACCTGACG
TCGACGGATCGGGAGATCGATCTCCCGATCCCCTAGGGTCGACTCTCAGTACAATCTGCTCTGATGCCGC
ATAGTTAAGCCAGTATCTGCTCCCTGCTTGTGTGTTGGAGGTCGCTGAGTAGTGCGCGAGCAAAATTTAA
GCTACAACAAGGCAAGGCTTGACCGACAATTGCATGAAGAATCTGCTTAGGGTTAGGCGTTTTGCGCTGC
TTCGCGATGTACGGGCCAGATATACGCGTT
Features (pLannotate 1.2.2; 17 found; start..end, strand, type, name):
      1..380     +  enhancer       CMV enhancer: human cytomegalovirus immediate early enhancer
    381..584     +  promoter       CMV promoter: human cytomegalovirus (CMV) immediate early promoter
    626..644     +  promoter       T7 promoter: promoter for bacteriophage T7 RNA polymerase
    715..2316    +  CDS            dCas9(N): N-terminal portion of catalytically inactive Streptococcus pyogenes dCas9 carrying the D10A mutation (Zetsche et al., 2015)
   2317..4811    +  CDS            Cas9(C) (fragment): C-terminal portion of Streptococcus pyogenes Cas9 (Zetsche et al., 2015)
   4945..5652    +  CDS            mCherry: mCherry is a basic (constitutively fluorescent) red fluorescent protein published in 2004, derived from Discosoma sp.. It is reported to be a very rapidly-maturing monomer with low acid sensitivity.
   5740..5964    +  polyA_signal   bGH poly(A) signal: bovine growth hormone polyadenylation signal
   5968..5989    +  promoter       SV40 promoter (fragment): SV40 enhancer and early promoter
   5994..6010    +  misc_feature   MCS (fragment): pBluescript multiple cloning site
   6059..6075    -  protein_bind   lac operator: The lac repressor binds to the lac operator to inhibit transcription in E. coli. This inhibition can be relieved by adding lactose or isopropyl-β-D-thiogalactopyranoside (IPTG). lac repressor encoded by lacI
   6083..6113    -  promoter       lac promoter: promoter for the E. coli lac operon
   6128..6149    -  protein_bind   CAP binding site: CAP binding activates transcription in the presence of cAMP. E. coli catabolite activator protein
   6162..6254    -  CDS            lacI (fragment): lac repressor; lacI; The lac repressor binds to the lac operator to inhibit transcription in E. coli. This inhibition can be relieved by adding lactose or isopropyl-β-D-thiogalactopyranoside (IPTG).
   6437..7025    -  rep_origin     ori: high-copy-number ColE1/pMB1/pBR322/pUC origin of replication
   7196..8056    -  CDS            AmpR: β-lactamase; bla; confers resistance to ampicillin, carbenicillin, and related antibiotics
   8057..8161    -  promoter       AmpR promoter: bla
   8232..8276    -  misc_feature   bom (fragment): basis of mobility region from pBR322
