[The description below was written by a language model from this plasmid's Addgene catalogue record and pLannotate feature annotations shown in this document.]
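Description:
nCas9-NG_P2A-mCherry is an 8.4 kb mammalian expression plasmid on a pCMV backbone, built for CRISPR genome editing work in transfected cells. It is propagated in E. coli from a high-copy ColE1/pUC-type origin with ampicillin selection through the β-lactamase (AmpR) gene. Small remnants of lac regulatory elements, a pBluescript polylinker, an SV40 promoter and the pBR322 bom region are backbone carryover rather than functional payload. No mammalian selection marker is annotated or recorded.

The payload is a single open reading frame driven by the human CMV immediate-early enhancer and promoter and terminated by the bovine growth hormone polyadenylation signal. A T7 promoter lies just upstream of the coding region and could support in vitro transcription. The frame encodes Streptococcus pyogenes Cas9 carrying the D10A mutation, which inactivates the RuvC domain and turns the enzyme into a nickase that cuts only one DNA strand. It is the "NG" variant, engineered to accept relaxed NG protospacer-adjacent motifs instead of NGG. The automated annotation splits this gene into a "dCas9(N)" segment and a "Cas9(C)" fragment, but according to the catalogue entry this is one continuous nickase rather than a dead or split Cas9. Bipartite SV40 nuclear localisation signals flank the nickase at both ends. A P2A ribosome-skipping peptide then links it to mCherry, so that red fluorescence marks expressing cells without the reporter remaining fused to Cas9.

The plasmid carries no guide RNA cassette, so guides must be supplied separately. It was deposited as part of a multiplexed orthogonal base editor system, and the depositor notes it could also serve for dual-nicking or other editing modalities.
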