Addgene plasmid #219934: nCas9-NG_P2A-mCherry
Depositing lab: Alexis Komor. Publication: Development of multiplexed orthogonal base editor (MOBE) systems. Cowan QT, Gu S, Gu W, Ranzau BL, Simonson TS, Komor AC. Nat Biotechnol. 2024 May 21. doi: 10.1038/s41587-024-02240-0. PubMed 38773305.
Backbone
  Vector backbone: pCMV
  Vector type: Mammalian Expression, CRISPR
Growth in bacteria
  Bacterial resistance: Ampicillin, 100 μg/mL
  Growth temperature: 37°C
  Growth strain: DH5alpha
  Copy number: High Copy
Gene/Insert
  Gene/Insert name: Sp-nCas9(D10A)-NG_P2A-mCherry
  Species: H. sapiens (human), Synthetic
  Mutation: nCas9(D10A)
  Promoter: CMV
  Tag / fusion protein: SV40 bpNLS (N terminal on insert); SV40 bpNLS-P2A-mCherry (C terminal on insert)
  Cloning method: Other
Terms and licenses: Academic/Nonprofit Terms; Industry Terms: Not Available to Industry
Depositor comments: QTC24; could also be used for dual-nicking or other editing modalities
How to cite: nCas9-NG_P2A-mCherry was a gift from Alexis Komor (Addgene plasmid # 219934 ; http://n2t.net/addgene:219934 ; RRID:Addgene_219934)
